>Addgene plasmid #78218 | Bxbi+PhiC31 GFP Bandpass BAC Reporter | addgene full sequence | sequence record 179068 | Addgene NGS Result
CTGTCACCGGATGTGCTTTCCGGTCTGATGAGTCCGTGAGGACGAAACAGCCTCTACAAATAATTTTGTT
TAATAGTTTACGAGGTAAGGAGGTTTAAGATGAGTAAAGGAGAAGAACTTTTCACTGGAGTTGTCCCAAT
TCTTGTTGAATTAGATGGTGATGTTAATGGGCACAAATTTTCTGTCAGTGGAGAGGGTGAAGGTGATGCA
ACATACGGAAAACTTACCCTTAAATTTATTTGCACTACTGGAAAACTACCTGTTCCATGGCCAACACTTG
TCACTACTTTCGGTTATGGTGTTCAATGCTTTGCGAGATACCCAGATCATATGAAACAGCATGACTTTTT
CAAGAGTGCCATGCCCGAAGGTTATGTACAGGAAAGAACTATATTTTTCAAAGATGACGGGAACTACAAG
ACACGTGCTGAAGTCAAGTTTGAAGGTGATACCCTTGTTAATAGAATCGAGTTAAAAGGTATTGATTTTA
AAGAAGATGGAAACATTCTTGGACACAAATTGGAATACAACTATAACTCACACAATGTATACATCATGGC
AGACAAACAAAAGAATGGAATCAAAGTTAACTTCAAAATTAGACACAACATTGAAGATGGAAGCGTTCAA
CTAGCAGACCATTATCAACAAAATACTCCAATTGGCGATGGCCCTGTCCTTTTACCAGACAACCATTACC
TGTCCACACAATCTGCCCTTTCGAAAGATCCCAACGAAAAGAGAGACCACATGGTCCTTCTTGAGTTTGT
AACAGCTGCTGGGATTACACATGGCATGGATGATCTCTACAAATAAAAGCTTGATATCGAATTCCTGCAG
CCCGGGGGATCCCATGGTACGCGTGCTAGAGGCATCAAATAAAACGAAAGGCTCAGTCGAAAGACTGGGC
CTTTCGTTTTATCTGTTGTTTGTCGGTGAACGCTCTCCTGAGTAGGACAAATCCGCCGCCCTAGAATCGA
TGCCCGGATGATCCTGACGACGGAGACCGCCGTCGTCGACAAGCCGGCCGTTAATTAACCTCCCGTCCGC
ACAGGGCTCGCTGGTGACCGGTCCATGTTGTCGGCATACGAGGTATTGAAGATTGGGCTAAGTGCCCCAA
CTGGGGTAACCTTTGAGTTCTCTCAGTTGGGGGGCTAGCAAAGTTAAACAAAATTATTTGTAGAGGGAAA
CCGTTGTGGTCTCCCTGAATATATTATACGAGCCTTATGCATGCCCGTAAAGTTATCCAGCAACCACTCA
TAGACCTAGGGCAGCAGATAGGGACGACGTGGTGTTAGCTGTGCTCGAGCTGCAGGCGAACACAGTGGTA
CGATTCATGATTCTGCATTCGATCCAGGTTAAGAGATGCATCTCGTATATATAGTACTTGTGCCTGTGTA
ACCTGAGCCTTCAGCATCGTTCCTGCAGGGACTTGCGAACCCCCTGCCAAAGTCGTAATATAGGATCGGA
CAATCCTGTCTTCGTGGTAAGGGTTGTTGCACGTTGGGGATAGCGCTAGCTAACAAAGACGCCTGCTACA
ACAGGAGTCGGAAACCCGTACAAAGGGAACATCCACACTACGGTGAATCGAAGCGCGGCATCAGGATTTC
CTTTTGGATACCTGGGGCAAAGCCCATCGTGGTCGAGGTGACTTGGCACACTTACACCTGCAGCGCGCGC
ATGTGGAATTAGAGGCCAAGTTCGATCCCTACACCGACGTACGATGCAACTGTGTGGATGTGACGAGCTT
CATTTATACGCTTCGCGCGCCGGACCGGCCTCCGCAAGGCGCAGCAGTGCACAAGCAGTCATCAATTAAC
CACCGTGTATTCGGTATGCAGCATCAGGCAGTTTGGGCCAAAACCCCAGGGGCCGGTTTACACAGAGACC
CGCATCTTGACCTAACTGACAAACTGCCATGGACGACTAGCCCAGCCAACGGCTCTTAGACAGCCCGATA
CAGTGATTACCCCAGGTTTGCGGGGCATGGCTACGACTTGCTCAGCTACGTGCGAGGGCAGAAACTTTTC
CGCATTTGTATGTTCACCTATTTCAGCCAAAAAACTTAAGACCGCCGGTCTTGTCCACTACCTTGCAGTA
ATGCGGTGGACAGGATCGGCGGTTTTCTTTTCTCTTCTCAAATCGATGGAGTACGCGCCCGGGGAGCCCA
AGGGCACGCCCTGGCACCCGCATAATGGTTTCTTAGACGTCTTACGCCCCGCCCTGCCACTCATCGCAGT
ACTGTTGTAATTCATTAAGCATTCTGCCGACATGGAAGCCATCACAAACGGCATGATGAACCTGAATCGC
CAGCGGCATCAGCACCTTGTCGCCTTGCGTATAATATTTGCCCATGGTGAAAACGGGGGCGAAGAAGTTG
TCCATATTGGCCACGTTTAAATCAAAACTGGTGAAACTCACCCAGGGATTGGCTGAGACGAAAAACATAT
TCTCAATAAACCCTTTAGGGAAATAGGCCAGGTTTTCACCGTAACACGCCACATCTTGCGAATATATGTG
TAGAAACTGCCGGAAATCGTCGTGGTATTCACTCCAGAGCGATGAAAACGTTTCAGTTTGCTCATGGAAA
ACGGTGTAACAAGGGTGAACACTATCCCATATCACCAGCTCACCGTCTTTCATTGCCATACGAAATTCCG
GATGAGCATTCATCAGGCGGGCAAGAATGTGAATAAAGGCCGGATAAAACTTGTGCTTATTTTTCTTTAC
GGTCTTTAAAAAGGCCGTAATATCCAGCTGAACGGTCTGGTTATAGGTACATTGAGCAACTGACTGAAAT
GCCTCAAAATGTTCTTTACGATGCCATTGGGATATATCAACGGTGGTATATCCAGTGATTTTTTTCTCCA
TTTTAGCTTCCTTAGCTCCTGAAAATCTCGATAACTCAAAAAATACGCCCGGTAGTGATCTTATTTCATT
ATGGTGAAAGTTGGAACCTCTTACGTGCCGATCAACGTCTCATTTTCGCCAAAAGTTGGCCCAGGGCTTC
CCGGTATCAACAGGGACACCAGGATTTATTTATTCTGCGAAGTGATCTTCCGTCACAGGTATTTATTCGC
GATAAGCTCATGGAGCGGCGTAACCGTCGCACAGGAAGGACAGAGAAAGCGCGGATCTGGGAAGTGACGG
ACAGAACGGTCAGGACCTGGATTGGGGAGGCGGTTGCCGCCGCTGCTGCTGACGGTGTGACGTTCTCTGT
TCCGGTCACACCACATACGTTCCGCCATTCCTATGCGATGCACATGCTGTATGCCGGTATACCGCTGAAA
GTTCTGCAAAGCCTGATGGGACATAAGTCCATCAGTTCAACGGAAGTCTACACGAAGGTTTTTGCGCTGG
ATGTGGCTGCCCGGCACCGGGTGCAGTTTGCGATGCCGGAGTCTGATGCGGTTGCGATGCTGAAACAATT
ATCCTGAGAATAAATGCCTTGGCCTTTATATGGAAATGTGGAACTGAGTGGATATGCTGTTTTTGTCTGT
TAAACAGAGAAGCTGGCTGTTATCCACTGAGAAGCGAACGAAACAGTCGGGAAAATCTCCCATTATCGTA
GAGATCCGCATTATTAATCTCAGGAGCCTGTGTAGCGTTTATAGGAAGTAGTGTTCTGTCATGATGCCTG
CAAGCGGTAACGAAAACGATTTGAATATGCCTTCAGGAACAATAGAAATCTTCGTGCGGTGTTACGTTGA
AGTGGAGCGGATTATGTCAGCAATGGACAGAACAACCTAATGAACACAGAACCATGATGTGGTCTGTCCT
TTTACAGCCAGTAGTGCTCGCCGCAGTCGAGCGACAGGGCGAAGCCCTCGGCTGGTTGCCCTCGCCGCTG
GGCTGGCGGCCGTCTATGGCCCTGCAAACGCGCCAGAAACGCCGTCGAAGCCGTGTGCGAGACACCGCGG
CCGGCCGCCGGCGTTGTGGATACCTCGCGGAAAACTTGGCCCTCACTGACAGATGAGGGGCGGACGTTGA
CACTTGAGGGGCCGACTCACCCGGCGCGGCGTTGACAGATGAGGGGCAGGCTCGATTTCGGCCGGCGACG
TGGAGCTGGCCAGCCTCGCAAATCGGCGAAAACGCCTGATTTTACGCGAGTTTCCCACAGATGATGTGGA
CAAGCCTGGGGATAAGTGCCCTGCGGTATTGACACTTGAGGGGCGCGACTACTGACAGATGAGGGGCGCG
ATCCTTGACACTTGAGGGGCAGAGTGCTGACAGATGAGGGGCGCACCTATTGACATTTGAGGGGCTGTCC
ACAGGCAGAAAATCCAGCATTTGCAAGGGTTTCCGCCCGTTTTTCGGCCACCGCTAACCTGTCTTTTAAC
CTGCTTTTAAACCAATATTTATAAACCTTGTTTTTAACCAGGGCTGCGCCCTGTGCGCGTGACCGCGCAC
GCCGAAGGGGGGTGCCCCCCCTTCTCGAACCCTCCCGGTCGAGTGAGCGAGGAAGCACCAGGGAACAGCA
CTTATATATTCTGCTTACACACGATGCCTGAAAAAACTTCCCTTGGGGTTATCCACTTATCCACGGGGAT
ATTTTTATAATTATTTTTTTTATAGTTTTTAGATCTTCTTTTTTAGAGCGCCTTGTAGGCCTTTATCCAT
GCTGGTTCTAGAGAAGGTGTTGTGACAAATTGCCCTTTCAGTGTGACAAATCACCCTCAAATGACAGTCC
TGTCTGTGACAAATTGCCCTTAACCCTGTGACAAATTGCCCTCAGAAGAAGCTGTTTTTTCACAAAGTTA
TCCCTGCTTATTGACTCTTTTTTATTTAGTGTGACAATCTAAAAACTTGTCACACTTCACATGGATCTGT
CATGGCGGAAACAGCGGTTATCAATCACAAGAAACGTAAAAATAGCCCGCGAATCGTCCAGTCAAACGAC
CTCACTGAGGCGGCATATAGTCTCTCCCGGGATCAAAAACGTATGCTGTATCTGTTCGTTGACCAGATCA
GAAAATCTGATGGCACCCTACAGGAACATGACGGTATCTGCGAGATCCATGTTGCTAAATATGCTGAAAT
ATTCGGATTGACCTCTGCGGAAGCCAGTAAGGATATACGGCAGGCATTGAAGAGTTTCGCGGGGAAGGAA
GTGGTTTTTTATCGCCCTGAAGAGGATGCCGGCGATGAAAAAGGCTATGAATCTTTTCCTTGGTTTATCA
AACGTGCGCACAGTCCATCCAGAGGGCTTTACAGTGTACATATCAACCCATATCTCATTCCCTTCTTTAT
CGGGTTACAGAACCGGTTTACGCAGTTTCGGCTTAGTGAAACAAAAGAAATCACCAATCCGTATGCCATG
CGTTTATACGAATCCCTGTGTCAGTATCGTAAGCCGGATGGCTCAGGCATCGTCTCTCTGAAAATCGACT
GGATCATAGAGCGTTACCAGCTGCCTCAAAGTTACCAGCGTATGCCTGACTTCCGCCGCCGCTTCCTGCA
GGTCTGTGTTAATGAGATCAACAGCAGAACTCCAATGCGCCTCTCATACATTGAGAAAAAGAAAGGCCGC
CAGACGACTCATATCGTATTTTCCTTCCGCGATATCACTTCCATGACGACAGGATAGTCTGAGGGTTATC
TGTCACAGATTTGAGGGTGGTTCGTCACATTTGTTCTGACCTACTGAGGGTAATTTGTCACAGTTTTGCT
GTTTCCTTCAGCCTGCATGGATTTTCTCATACTTTTTGAACTGTAATTTTTAAGGAAGCCAAATTTGAGG
GCAGTTTGTCACAGTTGATTTCCTTCTCTTTCCCTTCGTCATGTGACTTGATATCGGGGGTTAGTTCGTC
ATCATTGATGAGGGTTGATTATCACAGTTTATTACTCTGAATTGGCTATCCGCGTGTGTACCTCTACCTG
GAGTTTTTCCCACGGTGGATATTTCTTCTTGCGCTGAGCGTAAGAGCTATCTGACAGAACAGTTCTTCTT
TGCTTCCTCGCCAGTTCGCTCGCTATGCTCGGTTACACGGCTGCGGCGAGCGCTAGTGATAATAAGTGAC
TGAGGTATGTGCTCTTCTTATCTCCTTTTGTAGTGTTGCTCTTATTTTAAACAACTTTGCGGTTTTTTGA
TGACTTTGCGATTTTGTTGTTGCTTTGCAGTAAATTGCAAGATTTAATAAAAAAACGCAAAGCAATGATT
AAAGGATGTTCAGAATGAAACTCATGGAAACACTTAACCAGTGCATAAACGCTGGTCATGAAATGACGAA
GGCTATCGCCATTGCACAGTTTAATGATGACAGCCCGGAAGCGAGGAAAATAACCCGGCGCTGGAGAATA
GGTGAAGCAGCGGATTTAGTTGGGGTTTCTTCTCAGGCTATCAGAGATGCCGAGAAAGCAGGGCGACTAC
CGCACCCGGATATGGAAATTCGAGGACGGGTTGAGCAACGTGTTGGTTATACAATTGAACAAATTAATCA
TATGCGTGATGTGTTTGGTACGCGATTGCGACGTGCTGAAGACGTATTTCCACCGGTGATCGGGGTTGCT
GCCCATAAAGGTGGCGTTTACAAAACCTCAGTTTCTGTTCATCTTGCTCAGGATCTGGCTCTGAAGGGGC
TACGTGTTTTGCTCGTGGAAGGTAACGACCCCCAGGGAACAGCCTCAATGTATCACGGATGGGTACCAGA
TCTTCATATTCATGCAGAAGACACTCTCCTGCCTTTCTATCTTGGGGAAAAGGACGATGTCACTTATGCA
ATAAAGCCCACTTGCTGGCCGGGGCTTGACATTATTCCTTCCTGTCTGGCTCTGCACCGTATTGAAACTG
AGTTAATGGGCAAATTTGATGAAGGTAAACTGCCCACCGATCCACACCTGATGCTCCGACTGGCCATTGA
AACTGTTGCTCATGACTATGATGTCATAGTTATTGACAGCGCGCCTAACCTGGGTATCGGCACGATTAAT
GTCGTATGTGCTGCTGATGTGCTGATTGTTCCCACGCCTGCTGAGTTGTTTGACTACACCTCCGCACTGC
AGTTTTTCGATATGCTTCGTGATCTGCTCAAGAACGTTGATCTTAAAGGGTTCGAGCCTGATGTACGTAT
TTTGCTTACCAAATACAGCAATAGTAATGGCTCTCAGTCCCCGTGGATGGAGGAGCAAATTCGGGATGCC
TGGGGAAGCATGGTTCTAAAAAATGTTGTACGTGAAACGGATGAAGTTGGTAAAGGTCAGATCCGGATGA
GAACTGTTTTTGAACAGGCCATTGATCAACGCTCTTCAACTGGTGCCTGGAGAAATGCTCTTTCTATTTG
GGAACCTGTCTGCAATGAAATTTTCGATCGTCTGATTAAACCACGCTGGGAGATTAGATAATGAAGCGTG
CGCCTGTTATTCCAAAACATACGCTCAATACTCAACCGGTTGAAGATACTTCGTTATCGACACCAGCTGC
CCCGATGGTGGATTCGTTAATTGCGCGCGTAGGAGTAATGGCTCGCGGTAATGCCATTACTTTGCCTGTA
TGTGGTCGGGATGTGAAGTTTACTCTTGAAGTGCTCCGGGGTGATAGTGTTGAGAAGACCTCTCGGGTAT
GGTCAGGTAATGAACGTGACCAGGAGCTGCTTACTGAGGACGCACTGGATGATCTCATCCCTTCTTTTCT
ACTGACTGGTCAACAGACACCGGCGTTCGGTCGAAGAGTATCTGGTGTCATAGAAATTGCCGATGGGAGT
CGCCGTCGTAAAGCTGCTGCACTTACCGAAAGTGATTATCGTGTTCTGGTTGGCGAGCTGGATGATGAGC
AGATGGCTGCATTATCCAGATTGGGTAACGATTATCGCCCAACAAGTGCTTATGAACGTGGTCAGCGTTA
TGCAAGCCGATTGCAGAATGAATTTGCTGGAAATATTTCTGCGCTGGCTGATGCGGAAAATATTTCACGT
AAGATTATTACCCGCTGTATCAACACCGCCAAATTGCCTAAATCAGTTGTTGCTCTTTTTTCTCACCCCG
GTGAACTATCTGCCCGGTCAGGTGATGCACTTCAAAAAGCCTTTACAGATAAAGAGGAATTACTTAAGCA
GCAGGCATCTAACCTTCATGAGCAGAAAAAAGCTGGGGTGATATTTGAAGCTGAAGAAGTTATCACTCTT
TTAACTTCTGTGCTTAAAACGTCATCTGCATCAAGAACTAGTTTAAGCTCACGACATCAGTTTGCTCCTG
GAGCGACAGTATTGTATAAGGGCGATAAAATGGTGCTTAACCTGGACAGGTCCCGTGTTCCAACTGAGTG
TATAGAGAAAATTGAGGCCATTCTTAAGGAACTTGAAAAGCCAGCACCCTGATGCGACCACGTTTTAGTC
TACGTTTATCTGTCTTTACTTAATGTCCTTTGTTACAGGCCAGAAAGCATAACTGGCCTGAATATTCTCT
CTGGGCCCACTGTTCCACTTGTATCGTCGGTCTGATAATCAGACTGGGACCACGGTCCCACTCGTATCGT
CGGTCTGATTATTAGTCTGGGACCACGGTCCCACTCGTATCGTCGGTCTGATTATTAGTCTGGGACCACG
GTCCCACTCGTATCGTCGGTCTGATAATCAGACTGGGACCACGGTCCCACTCGTATCGTCGGTCTGATTA
TTAGTCTGGGACCATGGTCCCACTCGTATCGTCGGTCTGATTATTAGTCTGGGACCACGGTCCCACTCGT
ATCGTCGGTCTGATTATTAGTCTGGAACCACGGTCCCACTCGTATCGTCGGTCTGATTATTAGTCTGGGA
CCACGGTCCCACTCGTATCGTCGGTCTGATTATTAGTCTGGGACCACGATCCCACTCGTGTTGTCGGTCT
GATTATCGGTCTGGGACCACGGTCCCACTTGTATTGTCGATCAGACTATCAGCGTGAGACTACGATTCCA
TCAATGCCTGTCAAGGGCAAGTATTGACATGTGTCGTGGTTTGTCTGGTCAACCACCGCGGTCTCAGTGG
TGTACGGTACAAACCCCGACGTGCACAG
Features (pLannotate 1.2.2; 16 found; start..end, strand, type, name):
      1..50      +  misc_RNA       sTRSV HHRz: hammerhead ribozyme from the tobacco ringspot virus satellite RNA (Khvorova et al., 2003)
    100..813     +  CDS            GFPmut3: GFPmut3 is a basic (constitutively fluorescent) green fluorescent protein published in 1996, derived from Aequorea victoria. It is reported to be a very rapidly-maturing weak dimer.
    817..852     -  misc_feature   MCS (fragment): pBluescript multiple cloning site
    876..962     +  terminator     rrnB T1 terminator: Escherichia coli rrnB; transcription terminator T1 from the E. coli rrnB gene
   1111..1153    +  protein_bind   phage φC31 attP (fragment): attachment site of phage φC31 phage φC31 integrase
   2154..2187    -  protein_bind   attB: minimal attB site for the φC31 integrase (Groth et al., 2000) phage φC31 integrase
   2215..2871    -  CDS            cat: CAT_ECOLX - Experimental evidence at protein level: Swiss-Prot protein existence level 1. This enzyme is an effector of chloramphenicol resistance in bacteria. From Escherichia coli. This protein is used as a marker in many commonly used cloning vectors, such as pACYC184.
   2872..2974    -  promoter       cat promoter: promoter of the E. coli cat gene encoding chloramphenicol acetyltransferase
   3090..3434    +  CDS            resD (fragment): REDF_ECOLI - Also known as D. Protein inferred from homology: Swiss-Prot protein existence level 3. Acts as a repressor of transcription and as a site-specific resolvase that cleaves at the RfsF site. From Escherichia coli (strain K12).
   3832..4446    +  rep_origin     oriV: origin of replication for the bacterial F plasmid
   4522..4741    +  rep_origin     ori2: secondary origin of replication for the bacterial F plasmid; also known as oriS
   4832..5587    +  CDS            repE: replication initiation protein for the bacterial F plasmid; repE
   5590..5840    +  misc_feature   incC: incC; incompatibility region of the bacterial F plasmid
   6166..7341    +  CDS            sopA: partitioning protein for the bacterial F plasmid; sopA
   7341..8309    +  CDS            sopB: SOPB_ECOLI - Also known as B. Experimental evidence at protein level: Swiss-Prot protein existence level 1. Control of plasmid partitioning; required to recognize the cis-acting. Binds specifically with the DNA segment containing the sopC region. SopB is trans-acting. From Escherichia coli (strain K12).
   8385..8858    +  misc_feature   sopC: sopC; centromere-like partitioning region of the bacterial F plasmid
