[The description below was written by a language model from this plasmid's Addgene catalogue record and pLannotate feature annotations shown in this document.]
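Description:
Bxbi+PhiC31 GFP Bandpass BAC Reporter is a roughly 9 kb bacterial artificial chromosome built on a pBAC backbone and carrying the output stage of a synthetic gene circuit for use in E. coli. It is maintained by the F-plasmid replication and partitioning machinery: the annotated oriV and ori2 (oriS) origins, the repE initiator with the adjacent incC incompatibility region, and the sopA/sopB/sopC partitioning system. Together these normally give stable, very low-copy inheritance, although the catalogue lists copy number as unknown. A fragment of resD is also annotated. Selection is by chloramphenicol, through the cat gene driven by its own promoter.

The reporter cassette consists of a tobacco ringspot virus satellite hammerhead ribozyme (sTRSV HHRz) placed just upstream of GFPmut3, a fast-maturing green fluorescent protein, followed by a short multiple cloning site remnant and the rrnB T1 transcription terminator. Self-cleaving ribozymes in this position are commonly used to strip variable 5' leader sequence from the transcript, insulating translation from the upstream promoter context. Nearby, a φC31 attP fragment and a minimal φC31 attB site lie in opposite orientations about 1 kb apart, an arrangement in which the integrase would be expected to invert the intervening segment. The content of that segment is not annotated, and neither Bxb1 attachment sites nor the promoter driving GFP are called in the feature table, so the exact circuit logic cannot be read from the record. The name suggests that the combined action of Bxb1 and φC31 integrases turns GFP on and then off to give a bandpass response, consistent with the stated purpose as a synthetic gene circuit component for mixed-signal computation in living cells.
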