Addgene plasmid #78218: Bxbi+PhiC31 GFP Bandpass BAC Reporter
Purpose: synthetic gene circuit
Depositing lab: Timothy Lu. Depositing organization: Massachusetts Institute of Technology. Publication: Synthetic mixed-signal computation in living cells. Rubens JR, Selvaggio G, Lu TK. Nat Commun. 2016 Jun 3;7:11658. doi: 10.1038/ncomms11658. PubMed 27255669.
Backbone
  Vector backbone: pBAC
Growth in bacteria
  Bacterial resistance: Chloramphenicol, 25 μg/mL
  Growth temperature: 37°C
  Growth strain: DH5alpha
  Copy number: Unknown
Gene/Insert
  Gene/Insert name: synthetic circuit
  Species: not applicable
Terms and licenses: Academic/Nonprofit Terms; Industry Terms: Not Available to Industry
How to cite: Bxbi+PhiC31 GFP Bandpass BAC Reporter was a gift from Timothy Lu (Addgene plasmid # 78218 ; http://n2t.net/addgene:78218 ; RRID:Addgene_78218)
